Addgene plasmid #147450: pnEA-NpH-HsNot11_320-496_S
Purpose: Bacterial Expression of HsNot11_320-496
Depositing lab: Elisa Izaurralde. Depositing organization: Max Planck Institute for Developmental Biology.
Backbone
  Vector backbone: Unknown
  Vector type: Bacterial Expression
Growth in bacteria
  Bacterial resistance: Ampicillin, 100 μg/mL
  Growth temperature: 37°C
  Growth strain: DH5alpha
  Copy number: Low Copy
Gene/Insert
  Gene/Insert name: HsNot11_320-496 (alt name: C2ORF29)
  Species: H. sapiens (human)
  Entrez Gene: CNOT11 (a.k.a. C2orf29, C40)
  Cloning method: Unknown
Terms and licenses: Academic/Nonprofit Terms; Industry Terms: Not Available to Industry
Depositor comments: ORF extracted from NCBI:NM_017546.4 Plasmids from this collection were made available to the research community and donated after the lab closed. Please note that the sequence provided by the depositing laboratory may be theoretical/predicted or based on Sanger sequencing results. There may be discrepancies between sequencing results obtained by Addgene and the depositor sequence. If an Addgene verified sequence is not available, please contact before placing your order to request that our lab fully sequence the plasmid.
How to cite: pnEA-NpH-HsNot11_320-496_S was a gift from Elisa Izaurralde (Addgene plasmid # 147450 ; http://n2t.net/addgene:147450 ; RRID:Addgene_147450)
