[The description below was written by a language model from this plasmid's Addgene catalogue record and pLannotate feature annotations shown in this document.]
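Description:
pnEA-NpH-HsNot11_320-496_S is a 6.3 kb bacterial expression plasmid for producing a C-terminal fragment (residues 320–496) of human CNOT11 (also called C2orf29), a subunit of the CCR4-NOT deadenylase complex. The catalogue lists the backbone as unknown, but the annotated features show a pET-like, pBR322-derived architecture. It carries a ColE1/pMB1-type origin together with the bom site and the rop gene, which is consistent with the low copy number given in the record. An ampicillin resistance gene (bla) with its own promoter provides selection. Several disrupted fragments of the tetracycline resistance gene and its promoter remain as backbone remnants and are not expected to be functional.

Expression is driven by a T7 promoter followed by a lac operator and the phage T7 gene 10 ribosome binding site, with a T7 terminator downstream. A plasmid-borne lacI gene supplies repressor, so transcription should be IPTG-inducible in hosts that provide T7 RNA polymerase. A short match to a His/TEV-type composite tag lies just upstream of the insert. This suggests an N-terminal histidine tag, in line with the "NpH" in the name, although the record does not define the tag or any cleavage site explicitly.

The insert was annotated by similarity to mouse Cnot11, but the catalogue states it is the human ORF derived from the reference mRNA. A short annotated match to a T7 gene 10-derived sequence after the insert is probably vector-derived sequence rather than a deliberate fusion. The stated purpose is simply bacterial expression of this fragment. The depositor notes that the supplied sequence may be theoretical.
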