Features (pLannotate 1.2.2; 20 found; start..end, strand, type, name):
    104..208     +  promoter       AmpR promoter: bla
    209..1069    +  CDS            AmpR: β-lactamase; bla; confers resistance to ampicillin, carbenicillin, and related antibiotics
   1240..1828    +  rep_origin     ori: high-copy-number ColE1/pMB1/pBR322/pUC origin of replication
   2014..2156    -  misc_feature   bom: basis of mobility region from pBR322
   2258..2449    -  CDS            rop: Rop protein, which maintains plasmids at low copy number; rop
   2466..2846    +  CDS            YPB1_ECOLX: Protein predicted: Swiss-Prot protein existence level 4. From Escherichia coli.
   3088..3712    -  CDS            TcR (fragment): tetracycline efflux protein; tet; confers resistance to tetracycline
   3727..3748    -  protein_bind   CAP binding site: CAP binding activates transcription in the presence of cAMP. E. coli catabolite activator protein
   3761..4843    -  CDS            lacI: lac repressor; lacI; The lac repressor binds to the lac operator to inhibit transcription in E. coli. This inhibition can be relieved by adding lactose or isopropyl-β-D-thiogalactopyranoside (IPTG).
   4844..4921    -  promoter       lacI promoter: lacI
   4929..5208    -  CDS            TcR (fragment): tetracycline efflux protein; tet; confers resistance to tetracycline
   5230..5248    +  promoter       T7 promoter: promoter for bacteriophage T7 RNA polymerase
   5249..5273    +  protein_bind   lac operator: The lac repressor binds to the lac operator to inhibit transcription in E. coli. This inhibition can be relieved by adding lactose or isopropyl-β-D-thiogalactopyranoside (IPTG). lac repressor encoded by lacI
   5288..5310    +  RBS            RBS: efficient ribosome binding site from bacteriophage T7 gene 10 (Olins and Rangwala, 1989)
   5329..5345    +  CDS            capTEV™ (fragment): composite tag for in vivo biotinylation, TEV protease cleavage, and 6xHis tagging
   5422..5952    +  CDS            Cnot11 (fragment): CNO11_MOUSE - Also known as D1Bwg0212e. Experimental evidence at protein level: Swiss-Prot protein existence level 1. Component of the CCR4-NOT complex which is one of the major cellular mRNA deadenylases and is linked to various cellular processes including bulk mRNA degradation, miRNA-mediated repression, translational repression during translational initiation and general transcription regulation. Additional complex functions may be a consequence of its influence on mRNA expression. Is required for the association of CNOT10 with the CCR4-NOT complex. Seems not to be required for complex dea
   5981..6030    +  CDS            SET1 (fragment): solubility-enhancement tag derived from T7 phage gene 10B
   6038..6085    +  terminator     T7 terminator: transcription terminator for bacteriophage T7 RNA polymerase
   6108..6212    -  CDS            TcR (fragment): tetracycline efflux protein; tet; confers resistance to tetracycline
   6260..6288    -  promoter       tet promoter: E. coli promoter for tetracycline efflux protein gene
>Addgene plasmid #147450 | pnEA-NpH-HsNot11_320-496_S | depositor full sequence | sequence record 289897 | Full Sequence
TTCTTGAAGACGAAAGGGCCTCGTGATACGCCTATTTTTATAGGTTAATGTCATGATAATAATGGTTTCT
TAGACGTCAGGTGGCACTTTTCGGGGAAATGTGCGCGGAACCCCTATTTGTTTATTTTTCTAAATACATT
CAAATATGTATCCGCTCATGAGACAATAACCCTGATAAATGCTTCAATAATATTGAAAAAGGAAGAGTAT
GAGTATTCAACATTTCCGTGTCGCCCTTATTCCCTTTTTTGCGGCATTTTGCCTTCCTGTTTTTGCTCAC
CCAGAAACGCTGGTGAAAGTAAAAGATGCTGAAGATCAGTTGGGTGCACGAGTGGGTTACATCGAACTGG
ATCTCAACAGCGGTAAGATCCTTGAGAGTTTTCGCCCCGAAGAACGTTTTCCAATGATGAGCACTTTTAA
AGTTCTGCTATGTGGCGCGGTATTATCCCGTGTTGACGCCGGGCAAGAGCAACTCGGTCGCCGCATACAC
TATTCTCAGAATGACTTGGTTGAGTACTCACCAGTCACAGAAAAGCATCTTACGGATGGCATGACAGTAA
GAGAATTATGCAGTGCTGCCATAACCATGAGTGATAACACTGCGGCCAACTTACTTCTGACAACGATCGG
AGGACCGAAGGAGCTAACCGCTTTTTTGCACAACATGGGGGATCATGTAACTCGCCTTGATCGTTGGGAA
CCGGAGCTGAATGAAGCCATACCAAACGACGAGCGTGACACCACGATGCCTGCAGCAATGGCAACAACGT
TGCGCAAACTATTAACTGGCGAACTACTTACTCTAGCTTCCCGGCAACAATTAATAGACTGGATGGAGGC
GGATAAAGTTGCAGGACCACTTCTGCGCTCGGCCCTTCCGGCTGGCTGGTTTATTGCTGATAAATCTGGA
GCCGGTGAGCGTGGGTCTCGCGGTATCATTGCAGCACTGGGGCCAGATGGTAAGCCCTCCCGTATCGTAG
TTATCTACACGACGGGGAGTCAGGCAACTATGGATGAACGAAATAGACAGATCGCTGAGATAGGTGCCTC
ACTGATTAAGCATTGGTAACTGTCAGACCAAGTTTACTCATATATACTTTAGATTGATTTAAAACTTCAT
TTTTAATTTAAAAGGATCTAGGTGAAGATCCTTTTTGATAATCTCATGACCAAAATCCCTTAACGTGAGT
TTTCGTTCCACTGAGCGTCAGACCCCGTAGAAAAGATCAAAGGATCTTCTTGAGATCCTTTTTTTCTGCG
CGTAATCTGCTGCTTGCAAACAAAAAAACCACCGCTACCAGCGGTGGTTTGTTTGCCGGATCAAGAGCTA
CCAACTCTTTTTCCGAAGGTAACTGGCTTCAGCAGAGCGCAGATACCAAATACTGTCCTTCTAGTGTAGC
CGTAGTTAGGCCACCACTTCAAGAACTCTGTAGCACCGCCTACATACCTCGCTCTGCTAATCCTGTTACC
AGTGGCTGCTGCCAGTGGCGATAAGTCGTGTCTTACCGGGTTGGACTCAAGACGATAGTTACCGGATAAG
GCGCAGCGGTCGGGCTGAACGGGGGGTTCGTGCACACAGCCCAGCTTGGAGCGAACGACCTACACCGAAC
TGAGATACCTACAGCGTGAGCTATGAGAAAGCGCCACGCTTCCCGAAGGGAGAAAGGCGGACAGGTATCC
GGTAAGCGGCAGGGTCGGAACAGGAGAGCGCACGAGGGAGCTTCCAGGGGGAAACGCCTGGTATCTTTAT
AGTCCTGTCGGGTTTCGCCACCTCTGACTTGAGCGTCGATTTTTGTGATGCTCGTCAGGGGGGCGGAGCC
TATGGAAAAACGCCAGCAACGCGGCCTTTTTACGGTTCCTGGCCTTTTGCTGGCCTTTTGCTCACATGTT
CTTTCCTGCGTTATCCCCTGATTCTGTGGATAACCGTATTACCGCCTTTGAGTGAGCTGATACCGCTCGC
CGCAGCCGAACGACCGAGCGCAGCGAGTCAGTGAGCGAGGAAGCGGAAGAGCGCCTGATGCGGTATTTTC
TCCTTACGCATCTGTGCGGTATTTCACACCGCATATATGGTGCACTCTCAGTACAATCTGCTCTGATGCC
GCATAGTTAAGCCAGTATACACTCCGCTATCGCTACGTGACTGGGTCATGGCTGCGCCCCGACACCCGCC
AACACCCGCTGACGCGCCCTGACGGGCTTGTCTGCTCCCGGCATCCGCTTACAGACAAGCTGTGACCGTC
TCCGGGAGCTGCATGTGTCAGAGGTTTTCACCGTCATCACCGAAACGCGCGAGGCAGCTGCGGTAAAGCT
CATCAGCGTGGTCGTGAAGCGATTCACAGATGTCTGCCTGTTCATCCGCGTCCAGCTCGTTGAGTTTCTC
CAGAAGCGTTAATGTCTGGCTTCTGATAAAGCGGGCCATGTTAAGGGCGGTTTTTTCCTGTTTGGTCACT
GATGCCTCCGTGTAAGGGGGATTTCTGTTCATGGGGGTAATGATACCGATGAAACGAGAGAGGATGCTCA
CGATACGGGTTACTGATGATGAACATGCCCGGTTACTGGAACGTTGTGAGGGTAAACAACTGGCGGTATG
GATGCGGCGGGACCAGAGAAAAATCACTCAGGGTCAATGCCAGCGCTTCGTTAATACAGATGTAGGTGTT
CCACAGGGTAGCCAGCAGCATCCTGCGATGCAGATCCGGAACATAATGGTGCAGGGCGCTGACTTCCGCG
TTTCCAGACTTTACGAAACACGGAAACCGAAGACCATTCATGTTGTTGCTCAGGTCGCAGACGTTTTGCA
GCAGCAGTCGCTTCACGTTCGCTCGCGTATCGGTGATTCATTCTGCTAACCAGTAAGGCAACCCCGCCAG
CCTAGCCGGGTCCTCAACGACAGGAGCACGATCATGCGCACCCGTGGCCAGGACCCAACGCTGCCCGAGA
TGCGCCGCGTGCGGCTGCTGGAGATGGCGGACGCGATGGATATGTTCTGCCAAGGGTTGGTTTGCGCATT
CACAGTTCTCCGCAAGAATTGATTGGCTCCAATTCTTGGAGTGGTGAATCCGTTAGCGAGGTGCCGCCGG
CTTCCATTCAGGTCGAGGTGGCCCGGCTCCATGCACCGCGACGCAACGCGGGGAGGCAGACAAGGTATAG
GGCGGCGCCTACAATCCATGCCAACCCGTTCCATGTGCTCGCCGAGGCGGCATAAATCGCCGTGACGATC
AGCGGTCCAGTGATCGAAGTTAGGCTGGTAAGAGCCGCGAGCGATCCTTGAAGCTGTCCCTGATGGTCGT
CATCTACCTGCCTGGACAGCATGGCCTGCAACGCGGGCATCCCGATGCCGCCGGAAGCGAGAAGAATCAT
AATGGGGAAGGCCATCCAGCCTCGCGTCGCGAACGCCAGCAAGACGTAGCCCAGCGCGTCGGCCGCCATG
CCGGCGATAATGGCCTGCTTCTCGCCGAAACGTTTGGTGGCGGGACCAGTGACGAAGGCTTGAGCGAGGG
CGTGCAAGATTCCGAATACCGCAAGCGACAGGCCGATCATCGTCGCGCTCCAGCGAAAGCGGTCCTCGCC
GAAAATGACCCAGAGCGCTGCCGGCACCTGTCCTACGAGTTGCATGATAAAGAAGACAGTCATAAGTGCG
GCGACGATAGTCATGCCCCGCGCCCACCGGAAGGAGCTGACTGGGTTGAAGGCTCTCAAGGGCATCGGTC
GAGATCCCGGTGCCTAATGAGTGAGCTAACTTACATTAATTGCGTTGCGCTCACTGCCCGCTTTCCAGTC
GGGAAACCTGTCGTGCCAGCTGCATTAATGAATCGGCCAACGCGCGGGGAGAGGCGGTTTGCGTATTGGG
CGCCAGGGTGGTTTTTCTTTTCACCAGTGAGACGGGCAACAGCTGATTGCCCTTCACCGCCTGGCCCTGA
GAGAGTTGCAGCAAGCGGTCCACGCTGGTTTGCCCCAGCAGGCGAAAATCCTGTTTGATGGTGGTTAACG
GCGGGATATAACATGAGCTGTCTTCGGTATCGTCGTATCCCACTACCGAGATATCCGCACCAACGCGCAG
CCCGGACTCGGTAATGGCGCGCATTGCGCCCAGCGCCATCTGATCGTTGGCAACCAGCATCGCAGTGGGA
ACGATGCCCTCATTCAGCATTTGCATGGTTTGTTGAAAACCGGACATGGCACTCCAGTCGCCTTCCCGTT
CCGCTATCGGCTGAATTTGATTGCGAGTGAGATATTTATGCCAGCCAGCCAGACGCAGACGCGCCGAGAC
AGAACTTAATGGGCCCGCTAACAGCGCGATTTGCTGGTGACCCAATGCGACCAGATGCTCCACGCCCAGT
CGCGTACCGTCTTCATGGGAGAAAATAATACTGTTGATGGGTGTCTGGTCAGAGACATCAAGAAATAACG
CCGGAACATTAGTGCAGGCAGCTTCCACAGCAATGGCATCCTGGTCATCCAGCGGATAGTTAATGATCAG
CCCACTGACGCGTTGCGCGAGAAGATTGTGCACCGCCGCTTTACAGGCTTCGACGCCGCTTCGTTCTACC
ATCGACACCACCACGCTGGCACCCAGTTGATCGGCGCGAGATTTAATCGCCGCGACAATTTGCGACGGCG
CGTGCAGGGCCAGACTGGAGGTGGCAACGCCAATCAGCAACGACTGTTTGCCCGCCAGTTGTTGTGCCAC
GCGGTTGGGAATGTAATTCAGCTCCGCCATCGCCGCTTCCACTTTTTCCCGCGTTTTCGCAGAAACGTGG
CTGGCCTGGTTCACCACGCGGGAAACGGTCTGATAAGAGACACCGGCATACTCTGCGACATCGTATAACG
TTACTGGTTTCACATTCACCACCCTGAATTGACTCTCTTCCGGGCGCTATCATGCCATACCGCGAAAGGT
TTTGCGCCATTCGATGGTGTCCGGGATCTCGACGCTCTCCCTTATGCGACTCCTGCATTAGGAAGCAGCC
CAGTAGTAGGTTGAGGCCGTTGAGCACCGCCGCCGCAAGGAATGGTGCATGCAAGGAGATGGCGCCCAAC
AGTCCCCCGGCCACGGGGCCTGCCACCATACCCACGCCGAAACAAGCGCTCATGAGCCCGAAGTGGCGAG
CCCGATCTTCCCCATCGGTGATGTCGGCGATATAGGCGCCAGCAACCGCACCTGTGGCGCCGGTGATGCC
GGCCACGATGCGTCCGGCGTAGAGGATCGAGATCTCGATCCCGCGAAATTAATACGACTCACTATAGGGG
AATTGTGAGCGGATAACAATTCCCCACTAGTAATAATTTTGTTTAACTTTAAGAAGGAGATATACCATGG
GCAGCAGCCATCATCATCATCATCACAGCAGCGGTACCGGCAGCGGCCTGGAAGTTCTGTTCCAGGGGCC
CCATATGCTCGAGCTTAAGCAATTGGGATCCAATAGCACTGGTGTGGAGATCAAACGAATAATGGCCAAA
GCCTTCAAAAGCCCCTTATCCTCTCCCCAACAAACACAGCTACTTGGTGAGTTGGAAAAAGACCCCAAAC
TTGTCTACCATATTGGCCTCACCCCAGCCAAACTTCCTGACCTTGTGGAAAACAACCCTTTAGTCGCTAT
AGAAATGTTGCTGAAATTAATGCAGTCAAGCCAGATCACTGAGTATTTCTCTGTCCTGGTCAATATGGAC
ATGTCTTTACATTCAATGGAAGTTGTAAATCGACTAACTACAGCTGTTGATCTACCTCCTGAATTTATTC
ACCTTTATATATCAAATTGCATCTCTACTTGTGAACAGATTAAGGATAAATATATGCAGAATCGGTTGGT
GCGTCTTGTGTGTGTGTTTCTCCAATCCTTGATCCGTAACAAAATTATTAATGTACAGGATTTGTTTATA
GAAGTGCAGGCATTCTGTATTGAATTCAGTAGGATACGAGAAGCTGCTGGTCTTTTCCGGTTGTTGAAGA
CATAATCTAGAGCTAGCCCTAGGAGATCCGGCTGCTAACAAAGCCCGAAAGGAAGCTGAGTTGGCTGCTG
CCACCGCTGAGCAATAACTAGCATAACCCCTTGGGGCCTCTAAACGGGTCTTGAGGGGTTTTTTGCTGAA
AGGAGGAACTATATCCGGATATCCCGCAAGAGGCCCGGCAGTACCGGCATAACCAAGCCTATGCCTACAG
CATCCAGGGTGACGGTGCCGAGGATGACGATGAGCGCATTGTTAGATTTCATACACGGTGCCTGACTGCG
TTAGCAATTTAACTGTGATAAACTACCGCATTAAAGCTTATCGATGATAAGCTGTCAAACATGAGAA
